Addgene plasmid #188387: pHR_HNF1A-RE_tBFP_PGK_mCitrine
Purpose: Lentiviral vector - tBFP reporter for HNF1A-based SNIPRs with a constitutive mCitrine;
Depositing lab: Kole Roybal. Depositing organization: University of California, San Francisco (UCSF). Publication: Modular design of synthetic receptors for programmed gene regulation in cell therapies. Zhu I, Liu R, Garcia JM, Hyrenius-Wittsten A, Piraner DI, Alavi J, Israni DV, Liu B, Khalil AS, Roybal KT. Cell. 2022 Apr 14;185(8):1431-1443.e16. doi: 10.1016/j.cell.2022.03.023. PubMed 35427499.
Backbone
  Vector backbone: pHR
  Vector type: Lentiviral
Growth in bacteria
  Bacterial resistance: Ampicillin, 100 μg/mL
  Growth temperature: 37°C
  Growth strain: NEB Stable
  Copy number: High Copy
Gene/Insert
  Gene/Insert name: HNF1A-RE_tBFP_PGK_mCitrine
  Species: Synthetic
  Cloning method: Unknown
Terms and licenses: Academic/Nonprofit Terms; Industry Terms: Not Available to Industry
Depositor comments: The plasmid was generated using In-fusion cloning (Takara bio) - see the corresponding publication for more details on cloning.
How to cite: pHR_HNF1A-RE_tBFP_PGK_mCitrine was a gift from Kole Roybal (Addgene plasmid # 188387 ; http://n2t.net/addgene:188387 ; RRID:Addgene_188387)
