[The description below was written by a language model from this plasmid's Addgene catalogue record and pLannotate feature annotations shown in this document.]
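Description:
pHR_HNF1A-RE_tBFP_PGK_mCitrine is a 10.6 kb HIV-1-derived lentiviral transfer vector built on the pHR backbone. It serves as a transcriptional reporter for HNF1A-based SNIPRs, synthetic receptors that regulate a target gene after recognising their ligand. In bacteria it is propagated through a high-copy ColE1/pUC-type origin and selected with ampicillin via the bla gene. The backbone also retains non-functional remnants of older vectors, including fragments of tetracycline resistance, rop, bom and lacI, and an SV40 promoter followed by gpt fragments, small t intron and SV40 polyadenylation sequences.

The proviral region runs from a truncated 5' LTR through the Ψ packaging signal, a partial gag sequence, the Rev response element and the cPPT/CTS, and ends in a ΔU3 self-inactivating 3' LTR. These elements allow packaging, Rev-dependent RNA export, efficient nuclear import and integration without LTR-driven transcription in the target cell. The payload lies between the cPPT and the 3' LTR and consists of two cassettes. In the first, a minimal TATA-box promoter with low basal activity drives TagBFP. The HNF1A response element named in the construct title presumably sits just upstream of this promoter, although the feature table does not annotate it separately. In the second, the mouse PGK promoter constitutively expresses mCitrine, and a WPRE downstream enhances transcript expression.

In use, yellow fluorescence marks transduced cells regardless of receptor state. Blue fluorescence should appear only when an activated SNIPR releases its HNF1A-based transcription factor to bind the response element, giving a readout of receptor activity. The insert is synthetic, and the depositor notes assembly by In-Fusion cloning.
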