Features (pLannotate 1.2.2; 35 found; start..end, strand, type, name):
     23..91      +  CDS            nef (fragment): NEF_HV1Z2 - Experimental evidence at protein level: Swiss-Prot protein existence level 1. Extracellular Nef protein targets CD4(+) T-lymphocytes for apoptosis by interacting with CXCR4 surface receptors. From Human immunodeficiency virus type 1 group M subtype D (isolate Z2/CDC-Z34) (HIV-1).
     93..326     +  LTR            3' LTR (ΔU3): self-inactivating 3' long terminal repeat (LTR) from HIV-1
    351..369     -  promoter       SP6 promoter: promoter for bacteriophage SP6 RNA polymerase
    597..876     +  CDS            TcR (fragment): tetracycline efflux protein; tet; confers resistance to tetracycline
    877..925     -  misc_feature   bom (fragment): basis of mobility region from pBR322
   1027..1062    -  CDS            rop (fragment): Rop protein, which maintains plasmids at low copy number; rop
   1157..1261    +  promoter       AmpR promoter: bla
   1262..2122    +  CDS            AmpR: β-lactamase; bla; confers resistance to ampicillin, carbenicillin, and related antibiotics
   2293..2881    +  rep_origin     ori: high-copy-number ColE1/pMB1/pBR322/pUC origin of replication
   3064..3120    +  CDS            lacI (fragment): lac repressor; lacI; The lac repressor binds to the lac operator to inhibit transcription in E. coli. This inhibition can be relieved by adding lactose or isopropyl-β-D-thiogalactopyranoside (IPTG).
   3127..3456    +  promoter       SV40 promoter: SV40 enhancer and early promoter
   3656..3775    +  CDS            gpt (fragment): XGPT_ECOLI - Also known as gpp, gxu. Experimental evidence at protein level: Swiss-Prot protein existence level 1. Purine salvage pathway enzyme that catalyzes the transfer of the ribosyl-5-phosphate group from 5-phospho-alpha-D-ribose 1- diphosphate (PRPP) to the N9 position of the 6-oxopurines guanine and xanthine to form the corresponding ribonucleotides GMP (guanosine 5'- monophosphate) and XMP (xanthosine 5'-monophosphate), with the release of PPi. To a lesser extent, also acts on hypoxanthine (PubMed:9100006, PubMed:3886014). Does not ribophosphorylate adenine (PubMed:3886014). From Esch
   3775..4110    +  CDS            gpt (fragment): XGPT_ECOLI - Also known as gpp, gxu. Experimental evidence at protein level: Swiss-Prot protein existence level 1. Purine salvage pathway enzyme that catalyzes the transfer of the ribosyl-5-phosphate group from 5-phospho-alpha-D-ribose 1- diphosphate (PRPP) to the N9 position of the 6-oxopurines guanine and xanthine to form the corresponding ribonucleotides GMP (guanosine 5'- monophosphate) and XMP (xanthosine 5'-monophosphate), with the release of PPi. To a lesser extent, also acts on hypoxanthine (PubMed:9100006, PubMed:3886014). Does not ribophosphorylate adenine (PubMed:3886014). From Esch
   4205..4510    +  CDS            frsA (fragment): FRSA_ECOLI - Also known as yafA. Experimental evidence at protein level: Swiss-Prot protein existence level 1. Catalyzes the hydrolysis of esters (PubMed:15808744). Displays esterase activity toward pNP-butyrate (PubMed:15808744). May stimulate mixed-acid fermentation by acting as a fermentation/respiration switch that down-regulates respiration and up- regulates fermentation rates (PubMed:15169777). From Escherichia coli (strain K12).
   4514..4588    +  CDS            small t antigen (fragment): SV40 (simian virus 40) small t antigen
   4590..4655    +  intron         small t intron: SV40 (simian virus 40) small t antigen intron
   4785..4805    +  CDS            SV40 NLS: nuclear localization signal of SV40 (simian virus 40) large T antigen
   5124..5207    +  CDS            large T antigen (fragment): large T antigen from SV40 (simian virus 40)
   5230..5364    +  polyA_signal   SV40 poly(A) signal: SV40 polyadenylation signal
   5531..5860    +  CDS            nef (fragment): NEF_HV1BR - Experimental evidence at protein level: Swiss-Prot protein existence level 1. Extracellular Nef protein targets CD4(+) T-lymphocytes for apoptosis by interacting with CXCR4 surface receptors (PubMed:14990729). From Human immunodeficiency virus type 1 group M subtype B (isolate BRU/LAI) (HIV-1).
   5908..6165    +  LTR            5' LTR (truncated): truncated 5' long terminal repeat (LTR) from HIV-1
   6212..6337    +  misc_feature   HIV-1 Ψ: packaging signal of human immunodeficiency virus type 1
   6321..6659    +  CDS            HIV-1 gag (fragment): gag protein from human immunodeficiency virus 1; gag
   6834..7067    +  misc_feature   RRE: The Rev response element (RRE) of HIV-1 allows for Rev-dependent mRNA export from the nucleus to the cytoplasm.
   7444..7544    +  CDS            Rev (fragment): human immunodeficiency virus 1 (HIV-1) Rev protein; rev; enhances nuclear export of unspliced and incompletely spliced viral mRNAs
   7581..7698    +  misc_feature   cPPT/CTS: central polypurine tract and central termination sequence of HIV-1
   7735..7758    -  misc_feature   MCS (fragment): pBluescript multiple cloning site
   7845..7861    +  promoter       minP (fragment): minimal TATA-box promoter with low basal activity
   7915..8616    +  CDS            TagBFP: monomeric blue fluorescent protein mammalian codon-optimized
   8691..9190    +  promoter       PGK promoter: mouse phosphoglycerate kinase 1 promoter
   9211..9927    +  CDS            mCitrine: mCitrine is a basic (constitutively fluorescent) yellow fluorescent protein published in 2001, derived from Aequorea victoria.
   9931..9948    +  misc_feature   MCS (fragment): pUC18/19 multiple cloning site
   9949..9967    +  misc_feature   MCS (fragment): pBluescript multiple cloning site
   9967..10555   +  misc_feature   WPRE: woodchuck hepatitis virus posttranscriptional regulatory element
  10556..6       +  misc_feature   MCS (fragment) (across the origin): pBluescript multiple cloning site
>Addgene plasmid #188387 | pHR_HNF1A-RE_tBFP_PGK_mCitrine | addgene full sequence | sequence record 371048 | Addgene NGS Result
CGAGGGAATTAATTCGAGCTCGGTACCTTTAAGACCAATGACTTACAAGGCAGCTGTAGATCTTAGCCAC
TTTTTAAAAGAAAAGGGGGGACTGGAAGGGCTAATTCACTCCCAACGAAGACAAGATCTGCTTTTTGCTT
GTACTGGGTCTCTCTGGTTAGACCAGATCTGAGCCTGGGAGCTCTCTGGCTAACTAGGGAACCCACTGCT
TAAGCCTCAATAAAGCTTGCCTTGAGTGCTTCAAGTAGTGTGTGCCCGTCTGTTGTGTGACTCTGGTAAC
TAGAGATCCCTCAGACCCTTTTAGTCAGTGTGGAAAATCTCTAGCAGCATCTAGAATTAATTCCGTGTAT
TCTATAGTGTCACCTAAATCGTATGTGTATGATACATAAGGTTATGTATTAATTGTAGCCGCGTTCTAAC
GACAATATGTACAAGCCTAATTGTGTAGCATCTGGCTTACTGAAGCAGACCCTATCATCTCTCTCGTAAA
CTGCCGTCAGAGTCGGTTTGGTTGGACGAACCTTCTGAGTTTCTGGTAACGCCGTCCCGCACCCGGAAAT
GGTCAGCGAACCAATCAGCAGGGTCATCGCTAGCCAGATCCTCTACGCCGGACGCATCGTGGCCGGCATC
ACCGGCGCCACAGGTGCGGTTGCTGGCGCCTATATCGCCGACATCACCGATGGGGAAGATCGGGCTCGCC
ACTTCGGGCTCATGAGCGCTTGTTTCGGCGTGGGTATGGTGGCAGGCCCCGTGGCCGGGGGACTGTTGGG
CGCCATCTCCTTGCATGCACCATTCCTTGCGGCGGCGGTGCTCAACGGCCTCAACCTACTACTGGGCTGC
TTCCTAATGCAGGAGTCGCATAAGGGAGAGCGTCGAATGGTGCACTCTCAGTACAATCTGCTCTGATGCC
GCATAGTTAAGCCAGCCCCGACACCCGCCAACACCCGCTGACGCGCCCTGACGGGCTTGTCTGCTCCCGG
CATCCGCTTACAGACAAGCTGTGACCGTCTCCGGGAGCTGCATGTGTCAGAGGTTTTCACCGTCATCACC
GAAACGCGCGAGACGAAAGGGCCTCGTGATACGCCTATTTTTATAGGTTAATGTCATGATAATAATGGTT
TCTTAGACGTCAGGTGGCACTTTTCGGGGAAATGTGCGCGGAACCCCTATTTGTTTATTTTTCTAAATAC
ATTCAAATATGTATCCGCTCATGAGACAATAACCCTGATAAATGCTTCAATAATATTGAAAAAGGAAGAG
TATGAGTATTCAACATTTCCGTGTCGCCCTTATTCCCTTTTTTGCGGCATTTTGCCTTCCTGTTTTTGCT
CACCCAGAAACGCTGGTGAAAGTAAAAGATGCTGAAGATCAGTTGGGTGCACGAGTGGGTTACATCGAAC
TGGATCTCAACAGCGGTAAGATCCTTGAGAGTTTTCGCCCCGAAGAACGTTTTCCAATGATGAGCACTTT
TAAAGTTCTGCTATGTGGCGCGGTATTATCCCGTATTGACGCCGGGCAAGAGCAACTCGGTCGCCGCATA
CACTATTCTCAGAATGACTTGGTTGAGTACTCACCAGTCACAGAAAAGCATCTTACGGATGGCATGACAG
TAAGAGAATTATGCAGTGCTGCCATAACCATGAGTGATAACACTGCGGCCAACTTACTTCTGACAACGAT
CGGAGGACCGAAGGAGCTAACCGCTTTTTTGCACAACATGGGGGATCATGTAACTCGCCTTGATCGTTGG
GAACCGGAGCTGAATGAAGCCATACCAAACGACGAGCGTGACACCACGATGCCTGTAGCAATGGCAACAA
CGTTGCGCAAACTATTAACTGGCGAACTACTTACTCTAGCTTCCCGGCAACAATTAATAGACTGGATGGA
GGCGGATAAAGTTGCAGGACCACTTCTGCGCTCGGCCCTTCCGGCTGGCTGGTTTATTGCTGATAAATCT
GGAGCCGGTGAGCGTGGGTCTCGCGGTATCATTGCAGCACTGGGGCCAGATGGTAAGCCCTCCCGTATCG
TAGTTATCTACACGACGGGGAGTCAGGCAACTATGGATGAACGAAATAGACAGATCGCTGAGATAGGTGC
CTCACTGATTAAGCATTGGTAACTGTCAGACCAAGTTTACTCATATATACTTTAGATTGATTTAAAACTT
CATTTTTAATTTAAAAGGATCTAGGTGAAGATCCTTTTTGATAATCTCATGACCAAAATCCCTTAACGTG
AGTTTTCGTTCCACTGAGCGTCAGACCCCGTAGAAAAGATCAAAGGATCTTCTTGAGATCCTTTTTTTCT
GCGCGTAATCTGCTGCTTGCAAACAAAAAAACCACCGCTACCAGCGGTGGTTTGTTTGCCGGATCAAGAG
CTACCAACTCTTTTTCCGAAGGTAACTGGCTTCAGCAGAGCGCAGATACCAAATACTGTTCTTCTAGTGT
AGCCGTAGTTAGGCCACCACTTCAAGAACTCTGTAGCACCGCCTACATACCTCGCTCTGCTAATCCTGTT
ACCAGTGGCTGCTGCCAGTGGCGATAAGTCGTGTCTTACCGGGTTGGACTCAAGACGATAGTTACCGGAT
AAGGCGCAGCGGTCGGGCTGAACGGGGGGTTCGTGCACACAGCCCAGCTTGGAGCGAACGACCTACACCG
AACTGAGATACCTACAGCGTGAGCTATGAGAAAGCGCCACGCTTCCCGAAGGGAGAAAGGCGGACAGGTA
TCCGGTAAGCGGCAGGGTCGGAACAGGAGAGCGCACGAGGGAGCTTCCAGGGGGAAACGCCTGGTATCTT
TATAGTCCTGTCGGGTTTCGCCACCTCTGACTTGAGCGTCGATTTTTGTGATGCTCGTCAGGGGGGCGGA
GCCTATGGAAAAACGCCAGCAACGCGGCCTTTTTACGGTTCCTGGCCTTTTGCTGGCCTTTTGCTCACAT
GTTCTTTCCTGCGTTATCCCCTGATTCTGTGGATAACCGTATTACCGCCTTTGAGTGAGCTGATACCGCT
CGCCGCAGCCGAACGACCGAGCGCAGCGAGTCAGTGAGCGAGGAAGCGGAAGAGCGCCCAATACGCAAAC
CGCCTCTCCCCGCGCGTTGGCCGATTCATTAATGCAGCTGTGGAATGTGTGTCAGTTAGGGTGTGGAAAG
TCCCCAGGCTCCCCAGCAGGCAGAAGTATGCAAAGCATGCATCTCAATTAGTCAGCAACCAGGTGTGGAA
AGTCCCCAGGCTCCCCAGCAGGCAGAAGTATGCAAAGCATGCATCTCAATTAGTCAGCAACCATAGTCCC
GCCCCTAACTCCGCCCATCCCGCCCCTAACTCCGCCCAGTTCCGCCCATTCTCCGCCCCATGGCTGACTA
ATTTTTTTTATTTATGCAGAGGCCGAGGCCGCCTCGGCCTCTGAGCTATTCCAGAAGTAGTGAGGAGGCT
TTTTTGGAGGCCTAGGCTTTTGCAAAAAGCTTGGACACAAGACAGGCTTGCGAGATATGTTTGAGAATAC
CACTTTATCCCGCGTCAGGGAGAGGCAGTGCGTAAAAAGACGCGGACTCATGTGAAATACTGGTTTTTAG
TGCGCCAGATCTCTATAATCTCGCGCAACCTATTTTCCCCTCGAACACTTTTTAAGCCGTAGATAAACAG
GCTGGGACACTTCACATGAGCGAAAAATACATCGTCACCTGGGACATGTTGCAGATCCATGCACGTAAAC
TCGCAAGCCGACTGATGCCTTCTGAACAATGGAAAGGCATTATTGCCGTAAGCCGTGGCGGTCTGTACCG
GGTGCGTTACTGGCGCGTGAACTGGGTATTCGTCATGTCGATACCGTTTGTATTTCCAGCTACGATCACG
ACAACCAGCGCGAGCTTAAAGTGCTGAAACGCGCAGAAGGCGATGGCGAAGGCTTCATCGTTATTGATGA
CCTGGTGGATACCGGTGGTACTGCGGTTGCGATTCGTGAAATGTATCCAAAAGCGCACTTTGTCACCATC
TTCGCAAAACCGGCTGGTCGTCCGCTGGTTGATGACTATGTTGTTGATATCCCGCAAGATACCTGGATTG
AACAGCCGTGGGATATGGGCGTCGTATTCGTCCCGCCAATCTCCGGTCGCTAATCTTTTCAACGCCTGGC
ACTGCCGGGCGTTGTTCTTTTTAACTTCAGGCGGGTTACAATAGTTTCCAGTAAGTATTCTGGAGGCTGC
ATCCATGACACAGGCAAACCTGAGCGAAACCCTGTTCAAACCCCGCTTTAAACATCCTGAAACCTCGACG
CTAGTCCGCCGCTTTAATCACGGCGCACAACCGCCTGTGCAGTCGGCCCTTGATGGTAAAACCATCCCTC
ACTGGTATCGCATGATTAACCGTCTGATGTGGATCTGGCGCGGCATTGACCCACGCGAAATCCTCGACGT
CCAGGCACGTATTGTGATGAGCGATGCCGAACGTACCGACGATGATTTATACGATACGGTGATTGGCTAC
CGTGGCGGCAACTGGATTTATGAGTGGGCCCCGGATCTTTGTGAAGGAACCTTACTTCTGTGGTGTGACA
TAATTGGACAAACTACCTACAGAGATTTAAAGCTCTAAGGTAAATATAAAATTTTTAAGTGTATAATGTG
TTAAACTACTGATTCTAATTGTTTGTGTATTTTAGATTCCAACCTATGGAACTGATGAATGGGAGCAGTG
GTGGAATGCCTTTAATGAGGAAAACCTGTTTTGCTCAGAAGAAATGCCATCTAGTGATGATGAGGCTACT
GCTGACTCTCAACATTCTACTCCTCCAAAAAAGAAGAGAAAGGTAGAAGACCCCAAGGACTTTCCTTCAG
AATTGCTAAGTTTTTTGAGTCATGCTGTGTTTAGTAATAGAACTCTTGCTTGCTTTGCTATTTACACCAC
AAAGGAAAAAGCTGCACTGCTATACAAGAAAATTATGGAAAAATATTCTGTAACCTTTATAAGTAGGCAT
AACAGTTATAATCATAACATACTGTTTTTTCTTACTCCACACAGGCATAGAGTGTCTGCTATTAATAACT
ATGCTCAAAAATTGTGTACCTTTAGCTTTTTAATTTGTAAAGGGGTTAATAAGGAATATTTGATGTATAG
TGCCTTGACTAGAGATCATAATCAGCCATACCACATTTGTAGAGGTTTTACTTGCTTTAAAAAACCTCCC
ACACCTCCCCCTGAACCTGAAACATAAAATGAATGCAATTGTTGTTGTTAACTTGTTTATTGCAGCTTAT
AATGGTTACAAATAAAGCAATAGCATCACAAATTTCACAAATAAAGCATTTTTTTCACTGCATTCTAGTT
GTGGTTTGTCCAAACTCATCAATGTATCTTATCATGTCTGGATCAACTGGATAACTCAAGCTAACCAAAA
TCATCCCAAACTTCCCACCCCATACCCTATTACCACTGCCAATTACCTGTGGTTTCATTTACTCTAAACC
TGTGATTCCTCTGAATTATTTTCATTTTAAAGAAATTGTATTTGTTAAATATGTACTACAAACTTAGTAG
TTGGAAGGGCTAATTCACTCCCAAAGAAGACAAGATATCCTTGATCTGTGGATCTACCACACACAAGGCT
ACTTCCCTGATTAGCAGAACTACACACCAGGGCCAGGGGTCAGATATCCACTGACCTTTGGATGGTGCTA
CAAGCTAGTACCAGTTGAGCCAGATAAGGTAGAAGAGGCCAATAAAGGAGAGAACACCAGCTTGTTACAC
CCTGTGAGCCTGCATGGGATGGATGACCCGGAGAGAGAAGTGTTAGAGTGGAGGTTTGACAGCCGCCTAG
CATTTCATCACGTGGCCCGAGAGCTGCATCCGGAGTACTTCAAGAACTGCTGATATCGAGCTTGCTACAA
GGGACTTTCCGCTGGGGACTTTCCAGGGAGGCGTGGCCTGGGCGGGACTGGGGAGTGGCGAGCCCTCAGA
TCCTGCATATAAGCAGCTGCTTTTTGCCTGTACTGGGTCTCTCTGGTTAGACCAGATCTGAGCCTGGGAG
CTCTCTGGCTAACTAGGGAACCCACTGCTTAAGCCTCAATAAAGCTTGCCTTGAGTGCTTCAAGTAGTGT
GTGCCCGTCTGTTGTGTGACTCTGGTAACTAGAGATCCCTCAGACCCTTTTAGTCAGTGTGGAAAATCTC
TAGCAGTGGCGCCCGAACAGGGACTTGAAAGCGAAAGGGAAACCAGAGGAGCTCTCTCGACGCAGGACTC
GGCTTGCTGAAGCGCGCACGGCAAGAGGCGAGGGGCGGCGACTGGTGAGTACGCCAAAAATTTTGACTAG
CGGAGGCTAGAAGGAGAGAGATGGGTGCGAGAGCGTCAGTATTAAGCGGGGGAGAATTAGATCGCGATGG
GAAAAAATTCGGTTAAGGCCAGGGGGAAAGAAAAAATATAAATTAAAACATATAGTATGGGCAAGCAGGG
AGCTAGAACGATTCGCAGTTAATCCTGGCCTGTTAGAAACATCAGAAGGCTGTAGACAAATACTGGGACA
GCTACAACCATCCCTTCAGACAGGATCAGAAGAACTTAGATCATTATATAATACAGTAGCAACCCTCTAT
TGTGTGCATCAAAGGATAGAGATAAAAGACACCAAGGAAGCTTTAGACAAGATAGAGGAAGAGCAAAACA
AAAGTAAGACCACCGCACAGCAAGCGGCCGGCCGCTGATCTTCAGACCTGGAGGAGGAGATATGAGGGAC
AATTGGAGAAGTGAATTATATAAATATAAAGTAGTAAAAATTGAACCATTAGGAGTAGCACCCACCAAGG
CAAAGAGAAGAGTGGTGCAGAGAGAAAAAAGAGCAGTGGGAATAGGAGCTTTGTTCCTTGGGTTCTTGGG
AGCAGCAGGAAGCACTATGGGCGCAGCGTCAATGACGCTGACGGTACAGGCCAGACAATTATTGTCTGGT
ATAGTGCAGCAGCAGAACAATTTGCTGAGGGCTATTGAGGCGCAACAGCATCTGTTGCAACTCACAGTCT
GGGGCATCAAGCAGCTCCAGGCAAGAATCCTGGCTGTGGAAAGATACCTAAAGGATCAACAGCTCCTGGG
GATTTGGGGTTGCTCTGGAAAACTCATTTGCACCACTGCTGTGCCTTGGAATGCTAGTTGGAGTAATAAA
TCTCTGGAACAGATTTGGAATCACACGACCTGGATGGAGTGGGACAGAGAAATTAACAATTACACAAGCT
TAATACACTCCTTAATTGAAGAATCGCAAAACCAGCAAGAAAAGAATGAACAAGAATTATTGGAATTAGA
TAAATGGGCAAGTTTGTGGAATTGGTTTAACATAACAAATTGGCTGTGGTATATAAAATTATTCATAATG
ATAGTAGGAGGCTTGGTAGGTTTAAGAATAGTTTTTGCTGTACTTTCTATAGTGAATAGAGTTAGGCAGG
GATATTCACCATTATCGTTTCAGACCCACCTCCCAACCCCGAGGGGACCCGACAGGCCCGAAGGAATAGA
AGAAGAAGGTGGAGAGAGAGACAGAGACAGATCCATTCGATTAGTGAACGGATCTCGACGGTATCGCCAA
ATGGCAGTATTCATCCACAATTTTAAAAGAAAAGGGGGGATTGGGGGGTACAGTGCAGGGGAAAGAATAG
TAGACATAATAGCAACAGACATACAAACTAAAGAATTACAAAAACAAATTACAAAAATTCAAAATTTTCG
GGTTTATTACAGGGACAGCAGAGATCCAGTTTGGATCGATAAGCTTGATATCGAATTCATCGATGTTAAT
AATTAACATATATGTTAATCATTAACATATAGTTAATTATTAACCGCTATGTTAATGATTAACAACGACT
AGTCTAGAGGGTATATAATGGGGGCCACTAGTCTACTACCAGAGCTCATCGCTAGCGCTACCGGATCCGC
CACCATGAGCGAGCTGATTAAGGAGAACATGCACATGAAGCTGTACATGGAGGGCACCGTGGACAACCAT
CACTTCAAGTGCACATCCGAGGGCGAAGGCAAGCCCTACGAGGGCACCCAGACCATGAGAATCAAGGTGG
TCGAGGGCGGCCCTCTCCCCTTCGCCTTCGACATCCTGGCTACTAGCTTCCTCTACGGCAGCAAGACCTT
CATCAACCACACCCAGGGCATCCCCGACTTCTTCAAGCAGTCCTTCCCTGAGGGCTTCACATGGGAGAGA
GTCACCACATACGAAGACGGGGGCGTGCTGACCGCTACCCAGGACACCAGCCTCCAGGACGGCTGCCTCA
TCTACAACGTCAAGATCAGAGGGGTGAACTTCACATCCAACGGCCCTGTGATGCAGAAGAAAACACTCGG
CTGGGAGGCCTTCACCGAGACGCTGTACCCCGCTGACGGCGGCCTGGAAGGCAGAAACGACATGGCCCTG
AAGCTCGTGGGCGGGAGCCATCTGATCGCAAACATCAAGACCACATATAGATCCAAGAAACCCGCTAAGA
ACCTCAAGATGCCTGGCGTCTACTATGTGGACTACAGACTGGAAAGAATCAAGGAGGCCAACAACGAGAC
CTACGTCGAGCAGCACGAGGTGGCAGTGGCCAGATACTGCGACCTCCCTAGCAAACTGGGGCACAAGCTT
AATTAAGATCCTTGACTTGCGGCCGCAACTCCCACCTGCAACATGCGTGACTGACTGAGGCCGCGACTCT
AGAGTCGACCGGGTAGGGGAGGCGCTTTTCCCAAGGCAGTCTGGAGCATGCGCTTTAGCAGCCCCGCTGG
GCACTTGGCGCTACACAAGTGGCCTCTGGCCTCGCACACATTCCACATCCACCGGTAGGCGCCAACCGGC
TCCGTTCTTTGGTGGCCCCTTCGCGCCACCTTCTACTCCTCCCCTAGTCAGGAAGTTCCCCCCCGCCCCG
CAGCTCGCGTCGTGCAGGACGTGACAAATGGAAGTAGCACGTCTCACTAGTCTCGTGCAGATGGACAGCA
CCGCTGAGCAATGGAAGCGGGTAGGCCTTTGGGGCAGCGGCCAATAGCAGCTTTGCTCCTTCGCTTTCTG
GGCTCAGAGGCTGGGAAGGGGTGGGTCCGGGGGCGGGCTCAGGGGCGGGCTCAGGGGCGGGGCGGGCGCC
CGAAGGTCCTCCGGAGGCCCGGCATTCTGCACGCTTCAAAAGCGCACGTCTGCCGCGCTGTTCTCCTCTT
CCTCATCTCCGGGCCTTTCGACCTGCAGCCCAAGCTTACCATGGTGAGCAAGGGCGAGGAGCTGTTCACC
GGGGTGGTGCCCATCCTGGTCGAGCTGGACGGCGACGTAAACGGCCACAAGTTCAGCGTGTCCGGCGAGG
GCGAGGGCGATGCCACCTACGGCAAGCTGACCCTGAAGTTCATCTGCACCACCGGCAAGCTGCCCGTGCC
CTGGCCCACCCTCGTGACCACCTTCGGCTACGGCCTGATGTGCTTCGCCCGCTACCCCGACCACATGAAG
CAGCACGACTTCTTCAAGTCCGCCATGCCCGAAGGCTACGTCCAGGAGCGCACCATCTTCTTCAAGGACG
ACGGCAACTACAAGACCCGCGCCGAGGTGAAGTTCGAGGGCGACACCCTGGTGAACCGCATCGAGCTGAA
GGGCATCGACTTCAAGGAGGACGGCAACATCCTGGGGCACAAGCTGGAGTACAACTACAACAGCCACAAC
GTCTATATCATGGCCGACAAGCAGAAGAACGGCATCAAGGTGAACTTCAAGATCCGCCACAACATCGAGG
ACGGCAGCGTGCAGCTCGCCGACCACTACCAGCAGAACACCCCCATCGGCGACGGCCCCGTGCTGCTGCC
CGACAACCACTACCTGAGCTACCAGTCCAAGCTGAGCAAAGACCCCAACGAGAAGCGCGATCACATGGTC
CTGCTGGAGTTCGTGACCGCCGCCGGGATCACTCTCGGCATGGACGAGCTGTACAAGTAACTGCAGGCAT
GCAAGCTTGATATCAAGCTTATCGATAATCAACCTCTGGATTACAAAATTTGTGAAAGATTGACTGGTAT
TCTTAACTATGTTGCTCCTTTTACGCTATGTGGATACGCTGCTTTAATGCCTTTGTATCATGCTATTGCT
TCCCGTATGGCTTTCATTTTCTCCTCCTTGTATAAATCCTGGTTGCTGTCTCTTTATGAGGAGTTGTGGC
CCGTTGTCAGGCAACGTGGCGTGGTGTGCACTGTGTTTGCTGACGCAACCCCCACTGGTTGGGGCATTGC
CACCACCTGTCAGCTCCTTTCCGGGACTTTCGCTTTCCCCCTCCCTATTGCCACGGCGGAACTCATCGCC
GCCTGCCTTGCCCGCTGCTGGACAGGGGCTCGGCTGTTGGGCACTGACAATTCCGTGGTGTTGTCGGGGA
AATCATCGTCCTTTCCTTGGCTGCTCGCCTGTGTTGCCACCTGGATTCTGCGCGGGACGTCCTTCTGCTA
CGTCCCTTCGGCCCTCAATCCAGCGGACCTTCCTTCCCGCGGCCTGCTGCCGGCTCTGCGGCCTCTTCCG
CGTCTTCGCCTTCGCCCTCAGACGAGTCGGATCTCCCTTTGGGCCGCCTCCCCGCATCGATACCGTCGAC
CT
